Addgene plasmid #83842: pLL3.7m-mTurquoise2-SLBP(18-126)-IRES-H1-mMaroon1
Purpose: Fluorescent probe for S/G2 transition and G2/M transition, one of two plasmids for the FUCCI4 system
Depositing lab: Michael Lin. Depositing organization: Stanford University. Publication: Fluorescent indicators for simultaneous reporting of all four cell cycle phases. Bajar BT, Lam AJ, Badiee RK, Oh YH, Chu J, Zhou XX, Kim N, Kim BB, Chung M, Yablonovitch AL, Cruz BF, Kulalert K, Tao JJ, Meyer T, Su XD, Lin MZ. Nat Methods. 2016 Oct 31. doi: 10.1038/nmeth.4045. PubMed 27798610.
Backbone
  Vector backbone: pLL3.7m
  Backbone size w/o insert (bp): 6500
  Total vector size (bp): 9434
  Vector type: Mammalian Expression, Lentiviral
Growth in bacteria
  Bacterial resistance: Ampicillin, 100 μg/mL
  Growth temperature: 37°C
  Growth strain: NEB Stable
  Copy number: High Copy
Gene/Insert
  Cloning method: Restriction Enzyme; 5′ cloning site NheI (not destroyed); 3′ cloning site EcoRI (not destroyed)
  Sequencing primers: 5′ agctggtttagtgaaccgtcagatc; 3′ ggaaccggaacccttaaaca
Terms and licenses: Academic/Nonprofit Terms; Industry Terms: Not Available to Industry
How to cite: pLL3.7m-mTurquoise2-SLBP(18-126)-IRES-H1-mMaroon1 was a gift from Michael Lin (Addgene plasmid # 83842 ; http://n2t.net/addgene:83842 ; RRID:Addgene_83842)
