[The description below was written by a language model from this plasmid's Addgene catalogue record and pLannotate feature annotations shown in this document.]
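Description:
pLL3.7m-mTurquoise2-SLBP(18-126)-IRES-H1-mMaroon1 is a lentiviral mammalian expression plasmid of about 9.4 kb built on the pLL3.7m backbone. It is one of the two plasmids that make up the FUCCI4 four-colour cell cycle indicator system. In bacteria it is maintained through a high-copy ColE1/pUC-type origin and selected with ampicillin (AmpR). The transfer-vector region has a CMV enhancer/promoter fused to a truncated HIV-1 5' LTR to drive genomic RNA production in packaging cells. This is followed by the Ψ packaging signal, a gag fragment, the RRE for Rev-dependent export, and the cPPT/CTS. WPRE and a truncated 3' LTR lie downstream of the payload. A mouse U6 promoter inherited from the backbone is annotated, but no shRNA insert is recorded after it. Two loxP sites flank the internal CMV expression cassette, so it could in principle be excised by Cre.

The payload, cloned between NheI and EcoRI, is a bicistronic transcript driven by an internal CMV enhancer/promoter. The first cistron fuses the cyan protein mTurquoise2 to residues 18-126 of human stem-loop binding protein (SLBP). According to the record, this part serves as the probe for the S/G2 transition. An EMCV IRES then allows translation of human histone H1.0 fused to the far-red protein mMaroon1. This chromatin label supports detection of the G2/M transition, presumably through visible chromosome condensation.

Two sequencing records accompany the entry. The 9,431 nt record matches the stated size and contains all of these elements. The 6,589 nt record retains the expression cassette, WPRE, 3' LTR, ori and AmpR. It lacks the 5' LTR, Ψ, RRE, cPPT, U6 promoter and upstream loxP site, and seems to be a deleted or recombined form, possibly arising between the duplicated CMV sequences.
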