Features (pLannotate 1.2.2; 29 found; start..end, strand, type, name):
    577..1158    +  CDS            H1-0: H10_HUMAN - Also known as H1F0 H1FV. Experimental evidence at protein level: Swiss-Prot protein existence level 1. Histones H1 are necessary for the condensation of nucleosome chains into higher-order structures. The histones H1.0 are found in cells that are in terminal stages of differentiation or that have low rates of cell division. From Homo sapiens (Human).
   1189..1899    +  CDS            mMaroon1: mMaroon1 is a basic (constitutively fluorescent) far red fluorescent protein published in 2016, derived from Entacmaea quadricolor. It is reported to be a rapidly-maturing monomer with high acid sensitivity.
   1930..1963    +  protein_bind   loxP: Cre-mediated recombination occurs in the 8-bp core sequence (GCATACAT). Cre recombinase
   1996..2019    +  misc_feature   MCS (fragment): pBluescript multiple cloning site
   2019..2607    +  misc_feature   WPRE: woodchuck hepatitis virus posttranscriptional regulatory element
   2608..2627    +  misc_feature   MCS (fragment): pBluescript multiple cloning site
   2629..2778    +  CDS            nef (fragment): NEF_HV1Z2 - Experimental evidence at protein level: Swiss-Prot protein existence level 1. Extracellular Nef protein targets CD4(+) T-lymphocytes for apoptosis by interacting with CXCR4 surface receptors. From Human immunodeficiency virus type 1 group M subtype D (isolate Z2/CDC-Z34) (HIV-1).
   2788..2807    +  misc_feature   cPPT/CTS (fragment): central polypurine tract and central termination sequence of HIV-1
   2809..2830    +  LTR            3' LTR (fragment): 3' long terminal repeat (LTR) from HIV-1
   2849..3029    +  LTR            5' LTR (truncated): truncated 5' long terminal repeat (LTR) from HIV-1
   3091..3679    -  rep_origin     ori: high-copy-number ColE1/pMB1/pBR322/pUC origin of replication
   3850..4710    -  CDS            AmpR: β-lactamase; bla; confers resistance to ampicillin, carbenicillin, and related antibiotics
   4711..4815    -  promoter       AmpR promoter: bla
   4906..5209    +  enhancer       CMV enhancer: human cytomegalovirus immediate early enhancer
   5210..5409    +  promoter       CMV promoter: human cytomegalovirus (CMV) immediate early promoter
   5427..5607    +  LTR            5' LTR (truncated): truncated 5' long terminal repeat (LTR) from HIV-1
   5654..5779    +  misc_feature   HIV-1 Ψ: packaging signal of human immunodeficiency virus type 1
   5763..6101    +  CDS            HIV-1 gag (fragment): gag protein from human immunodeficiency virus 1; gag
   6276..6509    +  misc_feature   RRE: The Rev response element (RRE) of HIV-1 allows for Rev-dependent mRNA export from the nucleus to the cytoplasm.
   6886..6986    +  CDS            Rev (fragment): human immunodeficiency virus 1 (HIV-1) Rev protein; rev; enhances nuclear export of unspliced and incompletely spliced viral mRNAs
   7036..7153    +  misc_feature   cPPT/CTS: central polypurine tract and central termination sequence of HIV-1
   7212..7524    +  promoter       U6 promoter: RNA polymerase III promoter for mouse U6 snRNA (Das et al., 1988)
   7537..7564    -  misc_feature   MCS (fragment): pBluescript multiple cloning site
   7599..7632    +  protein_bind   loxP: Cre-mediated recombination occurs in the 8-bp core sequence (GCATACAT). Cre recombinase
   7748..8051    +  enhancer       CMV enhancer: human cytomegalovirus immediate early enhancer
   8052..8255    +  promoter       CMV promoter: human cytomegalovirus (CMV) immediate early promoter
   8291..9007    +  CDS            mTurquoise2: mTurquoise2 is a basic (constitutively fluorescent) cyan fluorescent protein published in 2012, derived from Aequorea victoria. It is reported to be a rapidly-maturing monomer with very low acid sensitivity.
   9059..9388    +  CDS            SLBP (fragment): SLBP_HUMAN - Also known as HBP. Experimental evidence at protein level: Swiss-Prot protein existence level 1. RNA-binding protein involved in the histone pre-mRNA processing. Binds the stem-loop structure of replication-dependent histone pre-mRNAs and contributes to efficient 3'-end processing by stabilizing the complex between histone pre-mRNA and U7 small nuclear ribonucleoprotein (snRNP), via the histone downstream element (HDE). Plays an important role in targeting mature histone mRNA from the nucleus to the cytoplasm and to the translation machinery. Stabilizes mature histone mRNA and cou
   9421..562     +  misc_feature   IRES (across the origin): internal ribosome entry site (IRES) of the encephalomyocarditis virus (EMCV)
>Addgene plasmid #83842 | pLL3.7m-mTurquoise2-SLBP(18-126)-IRES-H1-mMaroon1 | addgene full sequence | sequence record 179970 | Addgene NGS Result
CCCCCCCCCCTAACGTTACTGGCCGAAGCCGCTTGGAATAAGGCCGGTGTGCGTTTGTCTATATGTTATT
TTCCACCATATTGCCGTCTTTTGGCAATGTGAGGGCCCGGAAACCTGGCCCTGTCTTCTTGACGAGCATT
CCTAGGGGTCTTTCCCCTCTCGCCAAAGGAATGCAAGGTCTGTTGAATGTCGTGAAGGAAGCAGTTCCTC
TGGAAGCTTCTTGAAGACAAACAACGTCTGTAGCGACCCTTTGCAGGCAGCGGAACCCCCCACCTGGCGA
CAGGTGCCTCTGCGGCCAAAAGCCACGTGTATAAGATACACCTGCAAAGGCGGCACAACCCCAGTGCCAC
GTTGTGAGTTGGATAGTTGTGGAAAGAGTCAAATGGCTCTCCTCAAGCGTATTCAACAAGGGGCTGAAGG
ATGCCCAGAAGGTACCCCATTGTATGGGATCTGATCTGGGGCCTCGGTGCACATGCTTTACATGTGTTTA
GTCGAGGTTAAAAAACGTCTAGGCCCCCCGAACCACGGGGACGTGGTTTTCCTTTGAAAAACACGATGAT
AATGGCCACAGAATTCATGACCGAGAACTCCACCTCCGCCCCGGCGGCGAAGCCCAAACGGGCCAAGGCT
TCCAAGAAGTCCACGGACCACCCCAAGTATTCAGACATGATCGTGGCTGCTATCCAGGCAGAGAAGAACC
GTGCCGGCTCCTCGCGCCAGTCCATCCAAAAGTATATCAAGAGCCACTACAAGGTGGGTGAGAACGCCGA
CTCCCAGATCAAGTTGTCCATCAAGCGCCTAGTGACCACCGGTGTTCTCAAGCAAACCAAAGGGGTGGGC
GCCTCGGGGTCCTTCAGGCTGGCCAAGGGCGATGAGCCCAAAAGGTCGGTGGCTTTCAAGAAGACCAAGA
AGGAAGTCAAGAAAGTGGCCACTCCAAAGAAGGCAGCCAAGCCCAAGAAGGCTGCCTCCAAAGCCCCAAG
CAAGAAACCCAAAGCCACCCCTGTCAAGAAGGCCAAGAAGAAGCCGGCTGCCACGCCCAAGAAAGCCAAA
AAGCCCAAGGTTGTCAAAGTCAAACCAGTCAAGGCCTCCAAACCCAAGAAGGCCAAAACCGTGAAGCCCA
AAGCCAAGTCGAGTGCCAAGAGGGGGAGCAAGAAGAAGTCCGGACTCAGATCTGGAGGCTCCGGAGGCAT
GGTGAGCAAGGGCGAGGAGCTGATCAAGGAGAACATGCACACCAAGCTGTACCTGACAGGCACCGTGAAC
AACCACTACTTCGAATGCACCGCCGAAGGGGAGGGCAAGCCCTACGAGGGCACCCAGACCAACAGGATCA
AGGTGGTGCGCGGAGGCCCCCTGCCGTTCGCATTCGACATCCTGGCCCCCTGCTTTATGTACGGGAGCAA
GACCTTCATTAACCATCCACCTGACATTCCCGATTATTTTAAGCAGTCCTTCCCTGAGGGCTTCACATGG
GAGAGAACCACCGTTTACGAAGACGGGGGCACACTCACTGCTACACAGGACACCAGCCTCCAGGACGGCT
GCCTGATCTACAACGTCCAAGTCAGAGGGGAGAACTTCCCATCCAACGGCCCTGTGATGCAGAAGAAAAC
ACTCGGCTGGGAGGCCAGTACCGAGACCCTGTACCCCGCTGACGGCAGCCTGGAAGGCAGACTGGACTGG
GCCCTGAAGCTCGTGGGCGGGGGCCACCTGCACTGCAGACTGGAAACCACATACAGATCCAAGAAACCCG
CAAAGAACCTCAAGATGCCCGGCGTCTATTTTATTGACAGGAGACTGGAAAGAATCAAGGAGGCCGACAA
TGAGACCTACGTCGAGCAGCACGAGGTGGCTGTGGCCAGATACTGCGACCTCCCTAGCAAACTGGGGCAC
AAACTTAATTGAGTTTAAACGAATTCGTCGAGGGACCTAATAACTTCGTATAGCATACATTATACGAAGT
TATACATGTTTAAGGGTTCCGGTTCCACTAGGTACAATTCGATATCAAGCTTATCGATAATCAACCTCTG
GATTACAAAATTTGTGAAAGATTGACTGGTATTCTTAACTATGTTGCTCCTTTTACGCTATGTGGATACG
CTGCTTTAATGCCTTTGTATCATGCTATTGCTTCCCGTATGGCTTTCATTTTCTCCTCCTTGTATAAATC
CTGGTTGCTGTCTCTTTATGAGGAGTTGTGGCCCGTTGTCAGGCAACGTGGCGTGGTGTGCACTGTGTTT
GCTGACGCAACCCCCACTGGTTGGGGCATTGCCACCACCTGTCAGCTCCTTTCCGGGACTTTCGCTTTCC
CCCTCCCTATTGCCACGGCGGAACTCATCGCCGCCTGCCTTGCCCGCTGCTGGACAGGGGCTCGGCTGTT
GGGCACTGACAATTCCGTGGTGTTGTCGGGGAAATCATCGTCCTTTCCTTGGCTGCTCGCCTGTGTTGCC
ACCTGGATTCTGCGCGGGACGTCCTTCTGCTACGTCCCTTCGGCCCTCAATCCAGCGGACCTTCCTTCCC
GCGGCCTGCTGCCGGCTCTGCGGCCTCTTCCGCGTCTTCGCCTTCGCCCTCAGACGAGTCGGATCTCCCT
TTGGGCCGCCTCCCCGCATCGATACCGTCGACCTCGATCGAGACCTAGAAAAACATGGAGCAATCACAAG
TAGCAATACAGCAGCTACCAATGCTGATTGTGCCTGGCTAGAAGCACAAGAGGAGGAGGAGGTGGGTTTT
CCAGTCACACCTCAGGTACCTTTAAGACCAATGACTTACAAGGCAGCTGACGCGTGATTTTAAAAGAAAA
GGGGGGACTGGAAGGGCTAATTCACTCCCACTGCTTTTTGCCTGTACTGGGTCTCTCTGGTTAGACCAGA
TCTGAGCCTGGGAGCTCTCTGGCTAACTAGGGAACCCACTGCTTAAGCCTCAATAAAGCTTGCCTTGAGT
GCTTCAAGTAGTGTGTGCCCGTCTGTTGTGTGACTCTGGTAACTAGAGATCCCTCAGACCCTTTTAGTCA
GTGTGGAAAATCTCTAGCAGCATGTGAGCAAAAGGCCAGCAAAAGGCCAGGAACCGTAAAAAGGCCGCGT
TGCTGGCGTTTTTCCATAGGCTCCGCCCCCCTGACGAGCATCACAAAAATCGACGCTCAAGTCAGAGGTG
GCGAAACCCGACAGGACTATAAAGATACCAGGCGTTTCCCCCTGGAAGCTCCCTCGTGCGCTCTCCTGTT
CCGACCCTGCCGCTTACCGGATACCTGTCCGCCTTTCTCCCTTCGGGAAGCGTGGCGCTTTCTCATAGCT
CACGCTGTAGGTATCTCAGTTCGGTGTAGGTCGTTCGCTCCAAGCTGGGCTGTGTGCACGAACCCCCCGT
TCAGCCCGACCGCTGCGCCTTATCCGGTAACTATCGTCTTGAGTCCAACCCGGTAAGACACGACTTATCG
CCACTGGCAGCAGCCACTGGTAACAGGATTAGCAGAGCGAGGTATGTAGGCGGTGCTACAGAGTTCTTGA
AGTGGTGGCCTAACTACGGCTACACTAGAAGAACAGTATTTGGTATCTGCGCTCTGCTGAAGCCAGTTAC
CTTCGGAAAAAGAGTTGGTAGCTCTTGATCCGGCAAACAAACCACCGCTGGTAGCGGTGGTTTTTTTGTT
TGCAAGCAGCAGATTACGCGCAGAAAAAAAGGATCTCAAGAAGATCCTTTGATCTTTTCTACGGGGTCTG
ACGCTCAGTGGAACGAAAACTCACGTTAAGGGATTTTGGTCATGAGATTATCAAAAAGGATCTTCACCTA
GATCCTTTTAAATTAAAAATGAAGTTTTAAATCAATCTAAAGTATATATGAGTAAACTTGGTCTGACAGT
TACCAATGCTTAATCAGTGAGGCACCTATCTCAGCGATCTGTCTATTTCGTTCATCCATAGTTGCCTGAC
TCCCCGTCGTGTAGATAACTACGATACGGGAGGGCTTACCATCTGGCCCCAGTGCTGCAATGATACCGCG
AGACCCACGCTCACCGGCTCCAGATTTATCAGCAATAAACCAGCCAGCCGGAAGGGCCGAGCGCAGAAGT
GGTCCTGCAACTTTATCCGCCTCCATCCAGTCTATTAATTGTTGCCGGGAAGCTAGAGTAAGTAGTTCGC
CAGTTAATAGTTTGCGCAACGTTGTTGCCATTGCTACAGGCATCGTGGTGTCACGCTCGTCGTTTGGTAT
GGCTTCATTCAGCTCCGGTTCCCAACGATCAAGGCGAGTTACATGATCCCCCATGTTGTGCAAAAAAGCG
GTTAGCTCCTTCGGTCCTCCGATCGTTGTCAGAAGTAAGTTGGCCGCAGTGTTATCACTCATGGTTATGG
CAGCACTGCATAATTCTCTTACTGTCATGCCATCCGTAAGATGCTTTTCTGTGACTGGTGAGTACTCAAC
CAAGTCATTCTGAGAATAGTGTATGCGGCGACCGAGTTGCTCTTGCCCGGCGTCAATACGGGATAATACC
GCGCCACATAGCAGAACTTTAAAAGTGCTCATCATTGGAAAACGTTCTTCGGGGCGAAAACTCTCAAGGA
TCTTACCGCTGTTGAGATCCAGTTCGATGTAACCCACTCGTGCACCCAACTGATCTTCAGCATCTTTTAC
TTTCACCAGCGTTTCTGGGTGAGCAAAAACAGGAAGGCAAAATGCCGCAAAAAAGGGAATAAGGGCGACA
CGGAAATGTTGAATACTCATACTCTTCCTTTTTCAATATTATTGAAGCATTTATCAGGGTTATTGTCTCA
TGAGCGGATACATATTTGAATGTATTTAGAAAAATAAACAAATAGGGGTTCCGCGCACATTTCCCCGAAA
AGTGCCACCTGACACTAGTTATTAATAGTAATCAATTACGGGGTCATTAGTTCATAGCCCATATATGGAG
TTCCGCGTTACATAACTTACGGTAAATGGCCCGCCTGGCTGACCGCCCAACGACCCCCGCCCATTGACGT
CAATAATGACGTATGTTCCCATAGTAACGCCAATAGGGACTTTCCATTGACGTCAATGGGTGGAGTATTT
ACGGTAAACTGCCCACTTGGCAGTACATCAAGTGTATCATATGCCAAGTACGCCCCCTATTGACGTCAAT
GACGGTAAATGGCCCGCCTGGCATTATGCCCAGTACATGACCTTATGGGACTTTCCTACTTGGCAGTACA
TCTACGTATTAGTCATCGCTATTACCATGGTGATGCGGTTTTGGCAGTACATCAATGGGCGTGGATAGCG
GTTTGACTCACGGGGATTTCCAAGTCTCCACCCCATTGACGTCAATGGGAGTTTGTTTTGGCACCAAAAT
CAACGGGACTTTCCAAAATGTCGTAACAACTCCGCCCCATTGACGCAAATGGGCGGTAGGCGTGTACGGT
GGGAGGTCTATATAAGCAGCGCGTTTTGCCTGTACTGGGTCTCTCTGGTTAGACCAGATCTGAGCCTGGG
AGCTCTCTGGCTAACTAGGGAACCCACTGCTTAAGCCTCAATAAAGCTTGCCTTGAGTGCTTCAAGTAGT
GTGTGCCCGTCTGTTGTGTGACTCTGGTAACTAGAGATCCCTCAGACCCTTTTAGTCAGTGTGGAAAATC
TCTAGCAGTGGCGCCCGAACAGGGACTTGAAAGCGAAAGGGAAACCAGAGGAGCTCTCTCGACGCAGGAC
TCGGCTTGCTGAAGCGCGCACGGCAAGAGGCGAGGGGCGGCGACTGGTGAGTACGCCAAAAATTTTGACT
AGCGGAGGCTAGAAGGAGAGAGATGGGTGCGAGAGCGTCAGTATTAAGCGGGGGAGAATTAGATCGCGAT
GGGAAAAAATTCGGTTAAGGCCAGGGGGAAAGAAAAAATATAAATTAAAACATATAGTATGGGCAAGCAG
GGAGCTAGAACGATTCGCAGTTAATCCTGGCCTGTTAGAAACATCAGAAGGCTGTAGACAAATACTGGGA
CAGCTACAACCATCCCTTCAGACAGGATCAGAAGAACTTAGATCATTATATAATACAGTAGCAACCCTCT
ATTGTGTGCATCAAAGGATAGAGATAAAAGACACCAAGGAAGCTTTAGACAAGATAGAGGAAGAGCAAAA
CAAAAGTAAGACCACCGCACAGCAAGCGGCCGGCCGCTGATCTTCAGACCTGGAGGAGGAGATATGAGGG
ACAATTGGAGAAGTGAATTATATAAATATAAAGTAGTAAAAATTGAACCATTAGGAGTAGCACCCACCAA
GGCAAAGAGAAGAGTGGTGCAGAGAGAAAAAAGAGCAGTGGGAATAGGAGCTTTGTTCCTTGGGTTCTTG
GGAGCAGCAGGAAGCACTATGGGCGCAGCGTCAATGACGCTGACGGTACAGGCCAGACAATTATTGTCTG
GTATAGTGCAGCAGCAGAACAATTTGCTGAGGGCTATTGAGGCGCAACAGCATCTGTTGCAACTCACAGT
CTGGGGCATCAAGCAGCTCCAGGCAAGAATCCTGGCTGTGGAAAGATACCTAAAGGATCAACAGCTCCTG
GGGATTTGGGGTTGCTCTGGAAAACTCATTTGCACCACTGCTGTGCCTTGGAATGCTAGTTGGAGTAATA
AATCTCTGGAACAGATTTGGAATCACACGACCTGGATGGAGTGGGACAGAGAAATTAACAATTACACAAG
CTTAATACACTCCTTAATTGAAGAATCGCAAAACCAGCAAGAAAAGAATGAACAAGAATTATTGGAATTA
GATAAATGGGCAAGTTTGTGGAATTGGTTTAACATAACAAATTGGCTGTGGTATATAAAATTATTCATAA
TGATAGTAGGAGGCTTGGTAGGTTTAAGAATAGTTTTTGCTGTACTTTCTATAGTGAATAGAGTTAGGCA
GGGATATTCACCATTATCGTTTCAGACCCACCTCCCAACCCCGAGGGGACCCGACAGGCCCGAAGGAATA
GAAGAAGAAGGTGGAGAGAGAGACAGAGACAGATCCATTCGATTAGTGAACGGATCGGCACTGCGTGCGC
CAATTCTGCAGACAAATGGCAGTATTCATCCACAATTTTAAAAGAAAAGGGGGGATTGGGGGGTACAGTG
CAGGGGAAAGAATAGTAGACATAATAGCAACAGACATACAAACTAAAGAATTACAAAAACAAATTACAAA
AATTCAAAATTTTCGGGTTTATTACAGGGACAGCAGAGATCCAGTTTGGTTAGTACCGGGCCCGCTCTAG
AGATCCGACGCGCCATCTCTAGGCCCGCGCCGGCCCCCTCGCACAGACTTGTGGGAGAAGCTCGGCTACT
CCCCTGCCCCGGTTAATTTGCATATAATATTTCCTAGTAACTATAGAGGCTTAATGTGCGATAAAAGACA
GATAATCTGTTCTTTTTAATACTAGCTACATTTTACATGATAGGCTTGGATTTCTATAAGAGATACAAAT
ACTAAATTATTATTTTAAAAAACAGCACAAAAGGAAACTCACCCTAACTGTAAAGTAATTGTGTGTTTTG
AGACTATAAATATCCCTTGGAGAAAAGCCTTGTTAACGCGCGGTGACCCTCGAGGTCGACGGTATCGATA
AGCTCGCTTCACGAGATTCCAGCAGGTCGAGGGACCTAATAACTTCGTATAGCATACATTATACGAAGTT
ATATTAAGGGTTCCAAGCTTAAGCGGCCGCGTGGATAACCGTATTACCGCCATGCATTAGTTATTAATAG
TAATCAATTACGGGGTCATTAGTTCATAGCCCATATATGGAGTTCCGCGTTACATAACTTACGGTAAATG
GCCCGCCTGGCTGACCGCCCAACGACCCCCGCCCATTGACGTCAATAATGACGTATGTTCCCATAGTAAC
GCCAATAGGGACTTTCCATTGACGTCAATGGGTGGAGTATTTACGGTAAACTGCCCACTTGGCAGTACAT
CAAGTGTATCATATGCCAAGTACGCCCCCTATTGACGTCAATGACGGTAAATGGCCCGCCTGGCATTATG
CCCAGTACATGACCTTATGGGACTTTCCTACTTGGCAGTACATCTACGTATTAGTCATCGCTATTACCAT
GGTGATGCGGTTTTGGCAGTACATCAATGGGCGTGGATAGCGGTTTGACTCACGGGGATTTCCAAGTCTC
CACCCCATTGACGTCAATGGGAGTTTGTTTTGGCACCAAAATCAACGGGACTTTCCAAAATGTCGTAACA
ACTCCGCCCCATTGACGCAAATGGGCGGTAGGCGTGTACGGTGGGAGGTCTATATAAGCAGAGCTGGTTT
AGTGAACCGTCAGATCCGCTAGCACCAGGTATGGTGAGCAAGGGCGAGGAGCTGTTCACCGGGGTGGTGC
CCATCCTGGTCGAGCTGGACGGCGACGTAAACGGCCACAAGTTCAGCGTGTCCGGCGAGGGCGAGGGCGA
TGCCACCTACGGCAAGCTGACCCTGAAGTTCATCTGCACCACCGGCAAGCTGCCCGTGCCCTGGCCCACC
CTCGTGACCACCCTGAGCTGGGGCGTGCAGTGCTTCGCCCGCTACCCCGACCACATGAAGCAGCACGACT
TCTTCAAGTCCGCCATGCCCGAAGGCTACGTCCAGGAGCGCACCATCTTCTTCAAGGACGACGGCAACTA
CAAGACCCGCGCCGAGGTGAAGTTCGAGGGCGACACCCTGGTGAACCGCATCGAGCTGAAGGGCATCGAC
TTCAAGGAGGACGGCAACATCCTGGGGCACAAGCTGGAGTACAACTACTTCAGCGACAACGTCTATATCA
CCGCCGACAAGCAGAAGAACGGCATCAAGGCCAACTTCAAGATCCGCCACAACATCGAGGACGGCGGCGT
GCAGCTCGCCGACCACTACCAGCAGAACACCCCCATCGGCGACGGCCCCGTGCTGCTGCCCGACAACCAC
TACCTGAGCACCCAGTCCAAGCTGAGCAAAGACCCCAACGAGAAGCGCGATCACATGGTCCTGCTGGAGT
TCGTGACCGCCGCCGGGATCACTCTCGGCATGGACGAGCTGTACAAGTACTCAATGTTGCCTTCCCTGGG
AGGATACCCATCACACTGGCGACCACTCGAGGCCAGCCCGCCGTCCCCCGCGCGATGGAGCCTGGGACGG
AAGCGCAGAGCCGACGGCAGGCGCTGGAGGCCCGAAGACGCCGAGGAGGCAGAGCACCGCGGCGCCGAGC
GCAGACCCGAGAGCTTTACCACTCCTGAAGGCCCTAAACCCCGTTCCAGATGCTCTGACTGGGCAAGTGC
AGTTGAAGAAGATGAAATGAGGACCAGAGTTAACAAAGAAATGGCAAGATATAAAAGGAAACTCCTCATC
AATGACTTTGGAAGAGAGAGAAAATCATCATCAGGAAGTTCTGATTCAAAGGAGTCTATGTCTACTGTGC
CGGCTGACGATCGAGGATGAAGAAGGATCTTAGCTTAAGGCCCCTCTCCCT
