Features (pLannotate 1.2.2; 18 found; start..end, strand, type, name):
    129..432     -  enhancer       CMV enhancer: human cytomegalovirus immediate early enhancer
    523..627     +  promoter       AmpR promoter: bla
    628..1488    +  CDS            AmpR: β-lactamase; bla; confers resistance to ampicillin, carbenicillin, and related antibiotics
   1659..2247    +  rep_origin     ori: high-copy-number ColE1/pMB1/pBR322/pUC origin of replication
   2309..2489    -  LTR            5' LTR (truncated): truncated 5' long terminal repeat (LTR) from HIV-1
   2508..2529    -  LTR            3' LTR (fragment): 3' long terminal repeat (LTR) from HIV-1
   2531..2550    -  misc_feature   cPPT/CTS (fragment): central polypurine tract and central termination sequence of HIV-1
   2560..2709    -  CDS            nef (fragment): NEF_HV1Z2 - Experimental evidence at protein level: Swiss-Prot protein existence level 1. Extracellular Nef protein targets CD4(+) T-lymphocytes for apoptosis by interacting with CXCR4 surface receptors. From Human immunodeficiency virus type 1 group M subtype D (isolate Z2/CDC-Z34) (HIV-1).
   2711..2730    -  misc_feature   MCS (fragment): pBluescript multiple cloning site
   2731..3319    -  misc_feature   WPRE: woodchuck hepatitis virus posttranscriptional regulatory element
   3319..3342    -  misc_feature   MCS (fragment): pBluescript multiple cloning site
   3375..3408    -  protein_bind   loxP: Cre-mediated recombination occurs in the 8-bp core sequence (GCATACAT). Cre recombinase
   3439..4149    -  CDS            mMaroon1: mMaroon1 is a basic (constitutively fluorescent) far red fluorescent protein published in 2016, derived from Entacmaea quadricolor. It is reported to be a rapidly-maturing monomer with high acid sensitivity.
   4180..4761    -  CDS            H1-0: H10_HUMAN - Also known as H1F0 H1FV. Experimental evidence at protein level: Swiss-Prot protein existence level 1. Histones H1 are necessary for the condensation of nucleosome chains into higher-order structures. The histones H1.0 are found in cells that are in terminal stages of differentiation or that have low rates of cell division. From Homo sapiens (Human).
   4776..5348    -  misc_feature   IRES: internal ribosome entry site (IRES) of the encephalomyocarditis virus (EMCV)
   5381..5710    -  CDS            SLBP (fragment): SLBP_HUMAN - Also known as HBP. Experimental evidence at protein level: Swiss-Prot protein existence level 1. RNA-binding protein involved in the histone pre-mRNA processing. Binds the stem-loop structure of replication-dependent histone pre-mRNAs and contributes to efficient 3'-end processing by stabilizing the complex between histone pre-mRNA and U7 small nuclear ribonucleoprotein (snRNP), via the histone downstream element (HDE). Plays an important role in targeting mature histone mRNA from the nucleus to the cytoplasm and to the translation machinery. Stabilizes mature histone mRNA and cou
   5762..6478    -  CDS            mTurquoise2: mTurquoise2 is a basic (constitutively fluorescent) cyan fluorescent protein published in 2012, derived from Aequorea victoria. It is reported to be a rapidly-maturing monomer with very low acid sensitivity.
   6514..128     -  promoter       CMV promoter (across the origin): human cytomegalovirus (CMV) immediate early promoter
>Addgene plasmid #83842 | pLL3.7m-mTurquoise2-SLBP(18-126)-IRES-H1-mMaroon1 | addgene full sequence | sequence record 443896 | Addgene NGS Result
TTTGGAAAGTCCCGTTGATTTTGGTGCCAAAACAAACTCCCATTGACGTCAATGGGGTGGAGACTTGGAA
ATCCCCGTGAGTCAAACCGCTATCCACGCCCATTGATGTACTGCCAAAACCGCATCACCATGGTAATAGC
GATGACTAATACGTAGATGTACTGCCAAGTAGGAAAGTCCCATAAGGTCATGTACTGGGCATAATGCCAG
GCGGGCCATTTACCGTCATTGACGTCAATAGGGGGCGTACTTGGCATATGATACACTTGATGTACTGCCA
AGTGGGCAGTTTACCGTAAATACTCCACCCATTGACGTCAATGGAAAGTCCCTATTGGCGTTACTATGGG
AACATACGTCATTATTGACGTCAATGGGCGGGGGTCGTTGGGCGGTCAGCCAGGCGGGCCATTTACCGTA
AGTTATGTAACGCGGAACTCCATATATGGGCTATGAACTAATGACCCCGTAATTGATTACTATTAATAAC
TAGTGTCAGGTGGCACTTTTCGGGGAAATGTGCGCGGAACCCCTATTTGTTTATTTTTCTAAATACATTC
AAATATGTATCCGCTCATGAGACAATAACCCTGATAAATGCTTCAATAATATTGAAAAAGGAAGAGTATG
AGTATTCAACATTTCCGTGTCGCCCTTATTCCCTTTTTTGCGGCATTTTGCCTTCCTGTTTTTGCTCACC
CAGAAACGCTGGTGAAAGTAAAAGATGCTGAAGATCAGTTGGGTGCACGAGTGGGTTACATCGAACTGGA
TCTCAACAGCGGTAAGATCCTTGAGAGTTTTCGCCCCGAAGAACGTTTTCCAATGATGAGCACTTTTAAA
GTTCTGCTATGTGGCGCGGTATTATCCCGTATTGACGCCGGGCAAGAGCAACTCGGTCGCCGCATACACT
ATTCTCAGAATGACTTGGTTGAGTACTCACCAGTCACAGAAAAGCATCTTACGGATGGCATGACAGTAAG
AGAATTATGCAGTGCTGCCATAACCATGAGTGATAACACTGCGGCCAACTTACTTCTGACAACGATCGGA
GGACCGAAGGAGCTAACCGCTTTTTTGCACAACATGGGGGATCATGTAACTCGCCTTGATCGTTGGGAAC
CGGAGCTGAATGAAGCCATACCAAACGACGAGCGTGACACCACGATGCCTGTAGCAATGGCAACAACGTT
GCGCAAACTATTAACTGGCGAACTACTTACTCTAGCTTCCCGGCAACAATTAATAGACTGGATGGAGGCG
GATAAAGTTGCAGGACCACTTCTGCGCTCGGCCCTTCCGGCTGGCTGGTTTATTGCTGATAAATCTGGAG
CCGGTGAGCGTGGGTCTCGCGGTATCATTGCAGCACTGGGGCCAGATGGTAAGCCCTCCCGTATCGTAGT
TATCTACACGACGGGGAGTCAGGCAACTATGGATGAACGAAATAGACAGATCGCTGAGATAGGTGCCTCA
CTGATTAAGCATTGGTAACTGTCAGACCAAGTTTACTCATATATACTTTAGATTGATTTAAAACTTCATT
TTTAATTTAAAAGGATCTAGGTGAAGATCCTTTTTGATAATCTCATGACCAAAATCCCTTAACGTGAGTT
TTCGTTCCACTGAGCGTCAGACCCCGTAGAAAAGATCAAAGGATCTTCTTGAGATCCTTTTTTTCTGCGC
GTAATCTGCTGCTTGCAAACAAAAAAACCACCGCTACCAGCGGTGGTTTGTTTGCCGGATCAAGAGCTAC
CAACTCTTTTTCCGAAGGTAACTGGCTTCAGCAGAGCGCAGATACCAAATACTGTTCTTCTAGTGTAGCC
GTAGTTAGGCCACCACTTCAAGAACTCTGTAGCACCGCCTACATACCTCGCTCTGCTAATCCTGTTACCA
GTGGCTGCTGCCAGTGGCGATAAGTCGTGTCTTACCGGGTTGGACTCAAGACGATAGTTACCGGATAAGG
CGCAGCGGTCGGGCTGAACGGGGGGTTCGTGCACACAGCCCAGCTTGGAGCGAACGACCTACACCGAACT
GAGATACCTACAGCGTGAGCTATGAGAAAGCGCCACGCTTCCCGAAGGGAGAAAGGCGGACAGGTATCCG
GTAAGCGGCAGGGTCGGAACAGGAGAGCGCACGAGGGAGCTTCCAGGGGGAAACGCCTGGTATCTTTATA
GTCCTGTCGGGTTTCGCCACCTCTGACTTGAGCGTCGATTTTTGTGATGCTCGTCAGGGGGGCGGAGCCT
ATGGAAAAACGCCAGCAACGCGGCCTTTTTACGGTTCCTGGCCTTTTGCTGGCCTTTTGCTCACATGCTG
CTAGAGATTTTCCACACTGACTAAAAGGGTCTGAGGGATCTCTAGTTACCAGAGTCACACAACAGACGGG
CACACACTACTTGAAGCACTCAAGGCAAGCTTTATTGAGGCTTAAGCAGTGGGTTCCCTAGTTAGCCAGA
GAGCTCCCAGGCTCAGATCTGGTCTAACCAGAGAGACCCAGTACAGGCAAAAAGCAGTGGGAGTGAATTA
GCCCTTCCAGTCCCCCCTTTTCTTTTAAAATCACGCGTCAGCTGCCTTGTAAGTCATTGGTCTTAAAGGT
ACCTGAGGTGTGACTGGAAAACCCACCTCCTCCTCCTCTTGTGCTTCTAGCCAGGCACAATCAGCATTGG
TAGCTGCTGTATTGCTACTTGTGATTGCTCCATGTTTTTCTAGGTCTCGATCGAGGTCGACGGTATCGAT
GCGGGGAGGCGGCCCAAAGGGAGATCCGACTCGTCTGAGGGCGAAGGCGAAGACGCGGAAGAGGCCGCAG
AGCCGGCAGCAGGCCGCGGGAAGGAAGGTCCGCTGGATTGAGGGCCGAAGGGACGTAGCAGAAGGACGTC
CCGCGCAGAATCCAGGTGGCAACACAGGCGAGCAGCCAAGGAAAGGACGATGATTTCCCCGACAACACCA
CGGAATTGTCAGTGCCCAACAGCCGAGCCCCTGTCCAGCAGCGGGCAAGGCAGGCGGCGATGAGTTCCGC
CGTGGCAATAGGGAGGGGGAAAGCGAAAGTCCCGGAAAGGAGCTGACAGGTGGTGGCAATGCCCCAACCA
GTGGGGGTTGCGTCAGCAAACACAGTGCACACCACGCCACGTTGCCTGACAACGGGCCACAACTCCTCAT
AAAGAGACAGCAACCAGGATTTATACAAGGAGGAGAAAATGAAAGCCATACGGGAAGCAATAGCATGATA
CAAAGGCATTAAAGCAGCGTATCCACATAGCGTAAAAGGAGCAACATAGTTAAGAATACCAGTCAATCTT
TCACAAATTTTGTAATCCAGAGGTTGATTATCGATAAGCTTGATATCGAATTGTACCTAGTGGAACCGGA
ACCCTTAAACATGTATAACTTCGTATAATGTATGCTATACGAAGTTATTAGGTCCCTCGACGAATTCGTT
TAAACTCAATTAAGTTTGTGCCCCAGTTTGCTAGGGAGGTCGCAGTATCTGGCCACAGCCACCTCGTGCT
GCTCGACGTAGGTCTCATTGTCGGCCTCCTTGATTCTTTCCAGTCTCCTGTCAATAAAATAGACGCCGGG
CATCTTGAGGTTCTTTGCGGGTTTCTTGGATCTGTATGTGGTTTCCAGTCTGCAGTGCAGGTGGCCCCCG
CCCACGAGCTTCAGGGCCCAGTCCAGTCTGCCTTCCAGGCTGCCGTCAGCGGGGTACAGGGTCTCGGTAC
TGGCCTCCCAGCCGAGTGTTTTCTTCTGCATCACAGGGCCGTTGGATGGGAAGTTCTCCCCTCTGACTTG
GACGTTGTAGATCAGGCAGCCGTCCTGGAGGCTGGTGTCCTGTGTAGCAGTGAGTGTGCCCCCGTCTTCG
TAAACGGTGGTTCTCTCCCATGTGAAGCCCTCAGGGAAGGACTGCTTAAAATAATCGGGAATGTCAGGTG
GATGGTTAATGAAGGTCTTGCTCCCGTACATAAAGCAGGGGGCCAGGATGTCGAATGCGAACGGCAGGGG
GCCTCCGCGCACCACCTTGATCCTGTTGGTCTGGGTGCCCTCGTAGGGCTTGCCCTCCCCTTCGGCGGTG
CATTCGAAGTAGTGGTTGTTCACGGTGCCTGTCAGGTACAGCTTGGTGTGCATGTTCTCCTTGATCAGCT
CCTCGCCCTTGCTCACCATGCCTCCGGAGCCTCCAGATCTGAGTCCGGACTTCTTCTTGCTCCCCCTCTT
GGCACTCGACTTGGCTTTGGGCTTCACGGTTTTGGCCTTCTTGGGTTTGGAGGCCTTGACTGGTTTGACT
TTGACAACCTTGGGCTTTTTGGCTTTCTTGGGCGTGGCAGCCGGCTTCTTCTTGGCCTTCTTGACAGGGG
TGGCTTTGGGTTTCTTGCTTGGGGCTTTGGAGGCAGCCTTCTTGGGCTTGGCTGCCTTCTTTGGAGTGGC
CACTTTCTTGACTTCCTTCTTGGTCTTCTTGAAAGCCACCGACCTTTTGGGCTCATCGCCCTTGGCCAGC
CTGAAGGACCCCGAGGCGCCCACCCCTTTGGTTTGCTTGAGAACACCGGTGGTCACTAGGCGCTTGATGG
ACAACTTGATCTGGGAGTCGGCGTTCTCACCCACCTTGTAGTGGCTCTTGATATACTTTTGGATGGACTG
GCGCGAGGAGCCGGCACGGTTCTTCTCTGCCTGGATAGCAGCCACGATCATGTCTGAATACTTGGGGTGG
TCCGTGGACTTCTTGGAAGCCTTGGCCCGTTTGGGCTTCGCCGCCGGGGCGGAGGTGGAGTTCTCGGTCA
TGAATTCTGTGGCCATTATCATCGTGTTTTTCAAAGGAAAACCACGTCCCCGTGGTTCGGGGGGCCTAGA
CGTTTTTTAACCTCGACTAAACACATGTAAAGCATGTGCACCGAGGCCCCAGATCAGATCCCATACAATG
GGGTACCTTCTGGGCATCCTTCAGCCCCTTGTTGAATACGCTTGAGGAGAGCCATTTGACTCTTTCCACA
ACTATCCAACTCACAACGTGGCACTGGGGTTGTGCCGCCTTTGCAGGTGTATCTTATACACGTGGCTTTT
GGCCGCAGAGGCACCTGTCGCCAGGTGGGGGGTTCCGCTGCCTGCAAAGGGTCGCTACAGACGTTGTTTG
TCTTCAAGAAGCTTCCAGAGGAACTGCTTCCTTCACGACATTCAACAGACCTTGCATTCCTTTGGCGAGA
GGGGAAAGACCCCTAGGAATGCTCGTCAAGAAGACAGGGCCAGGTTTCCGGGCCCTCACATTGCCAAAAG
ACGGCAATATGGTGGAAAATAACATATAGACAAACGCACACCGGCCTTATTCCAAGCGGCTTCGGCCAGT
AACGTTAGGGGGGGGGGAGGGAGAGGGGCCTTAAGCTAAGATCCTTCTTCATCCTCGATCGTCAGCCGGC
ACAGTAGACATAGACTCCTTTGAATCAGAACTTCCTGATGATGATTTTCTCTCTCTTCCAAAGTCATTGA
TGAGGAGTTTCCTTTTATATCTTGCCATTTCTTTGTTAACTCTGGTCCTCATTTCATCTTCTTCAACTGC
ACTTGCCCAGTCAGAGCATCTGGAACGGGGTTTAGGGCCTTCAGGAGTGGTAAAGCTCTCGGGTCTGCGC
TCGGCGCCGCGGTGCTCTGCCTCCTCGGCGTCTTCGGGCCTCCAGCGCCTGCCGTCGGCTCTGCGCTTCC
GTCCCAGGCTCCATCGCGCGGGGGACGGCGGGCTGGCCTCGAGTGGTCGCCAGTGTGATGGGTATCCTCC
CAGGGAAGGCAACATTGAGTACTTGTACAGCTCGTCCATGCCGAGAGTGATCCCGGCGGCGGTCACGAAC
TCCAGCAGGACCATGTGATCGCGCTTCTCGTTGGGGTCTTTGCTCAGCTTGGACTGGGTGCTCAGGTAGT
GGTTGTCGGGCAGCAGCACGGGGCCGTCGCCGATGGGGGTGTTCTGCTGGTAGTGGTCGGCGAGCTGCAC
GCCGCCGTCCTCGATGTTGTGGCGGATCTTGAAGTTGGCCTTGATGCCGTTCTTCTGCTTGTCGGCGGTG
ATATAGACGTTGTCGCTGAAGTAGTTGTACTCCAGCTTGTGCCCCAGGATGTTGCCGTCCTCCTTGAAGT
CGATGCCCTTCAGCTCGATGCGGTTCACCAGGGTGTCGCCCTCGAACTTCACCTCGGCGCGGGTCTTGTA
GTTGCCGTCGTCCTTGAAGAAGATGGTGCGCTCCTGGACGTAGCCTTCGGGCATGGCGGACTTGAAGAAG
TCGTGCTGCTTCATGTGGTCGGGGTAGCGGGCGAAGCACTGCACGCCCCAGCTCAGGGTGGTCACGAGGG
TGGGCCAGGGCACGGGCAGCTTGCCGGTGGTGCAGATGAACTTCAGGGTCAGCTTGCCGTAGGTGGCATC
GCCCTCGCCCTCGCCGGACACGCTGAACTTGTGGCCGTTTACGTCGCCGTCCAGCTCGACCAGGATGGGC
ACCACCCCGGTGAACAGCTCCTCGCCCTTGCTCACCATACCTGGTGCTAGCGGATCTGACGGTTCACTAA
ACCAGCTCTGCTTATATAGACCTCCCACCGTACACGCCTACCGCCCATTTGCGTCAATGGGGCGGAGTTG
TTACGACAT
