Features (pLannotate 1.2.2; 29 found; start..end, strand, type, name):
     63..366     +  enhancer       CMV enhancer: human cytomegalovirus immediate early enhancer
    367..566     +  promoter       CMV promoter: human cytomegalovirus (CMV) immediate early promoter
    584..764     +  LTR            5' LTR (truncated): truncated 5' long terminal repeat (LTR) from HIV-1
    811..936     +  misc_feature   HIV-1 Ψ: packaging signal of human immunodeficiency virus type 1
    920..1258    +  CDS            HIV-1 gag (fragment): gag protein from human immunodeficiency virus 1; gag
   1435..1668    +  misc_feature   RRE: The Rev response element (RRE) of HIV-1 allows for Rev-dependent mRNA export from the nucleus to the cytoplasm.
   2045..2145    +  CDS            Rev (fragment): human immunodeficiency virus 1 (HIV-1) Rev protein; rev; enhances nuclear export of unspliced and incompletely spliced viral mRNAs
   2195..2312    +  misc_feature   cPPT/CTS: central polypurine tract and central termination sequence of HIV-1
   2371..2684    +  promoter       U6 promoter: RNA polymerase III promoter for mouse U6 snRNA (Das et al., 1988)
   2697..2724    -  misc_feature   MCS (fragment): pBluescript multiple cloning site
   2759..2792    +  protein_bind   loxP: Cre-mediated recombination occurs in the 8-bp core sequence (GCATACAT). Cre recombinase
   2908..3211    +  enhancer       CMV enhancer: human cytomegalovirus immediate early enhancer
   3212..3415    +  promoter       CMV promoter: human cytomegalovirus (CMV) immediate early promoter
   3451..4167    +  CDS            mTurquoise2: mTurquoise2 is a basic (constitutively fluorescent) cyan fluorescent protein published in 2012, derived from Aequorea victoria. It is reported to be a rapidly-maturing monomer with very low acid sensitivity.
   4219..4548    +  CDS            SLBP (fragment): SLBP_HUMAN - Also known as HBP. Experimental evidence at protein level: Swiss-Prot protein existence level 1. RNA-binding protein involved in the histone pre-mRNA processing. Binds the stem-loop structure of replication-dependent histone pre-mRNAs and contributes to efficient 3'-end processing by stabilizing the complex between histone pre-mRNA and U7 small nuclear ribonucleoprotein (snRNP), via the histone downstream element (HDE). Plays an important role in targeting mature histone mRNA from the nucleus to the cytoplasm and to the translation machinery. Stabilizes mature histone mRNA and cou
   4581..5153    +  misc_feature   IRES: internal ribosome entry site (IRES) of the encephalomyocarditis virus (EMCV)
   5168..5749    +  CDS            H1-0: H10_HUMAN - Also known as H1F0 H1FV. Experimental evidence at protein level: Swiss-Prot protein existence level 1. Histones H1 are necessary for the condensation of nucleosome chains into higher-order structures. The histones H1.0 are found in cells that are in terminal stages of differentiation or that have low rates of cell division. From Homo sapiens (Human).
   5780..6490    +  CDS            mMaroon1: mMaroon1 is a basic (constitutively fluorescent) far red fluorescent protein published in 2016, derived from Entacmaea quadricolor. It is reported to be a rapidly-maturing monomer with high acid sensitivity.
   6521..6554    +  protein_bind   loxP: Cre-mediated recombination occurs in the 8-bp core sequence (GCATACAT). Cre recombinase
   6587..6610    +  misc_feature   MCS (fragment): pBluescript multiple cloning site
   6610..7198    +  misc_feature   WPRE: woodchuck hepatitis virus posttranscriptional regulatory element
   7199..7218    +  misc_feature   MCS (fragment): pBluescript multiple cloning site
   7220..7369    +  CDS            nef (fragment): NEF_HV1Z2 - Experimental evidence at protein level: Swiss-Prot protein existence level 1. Extracellular Nef protein targets CD4(+) T-lymphocytes for apoptosis by interacting with CXCR4 surface receptors. From Human immunodeficiency virus type 1 group M subtype D (isolate Z2/CDC-Z34) (HIV-1).
   7379..7398    +  misc_feature   cPPT/CTS (fragment): central polypurine tract and central termination sequence of HIV-1
   7400..7421    +  LTR            3' LTR (fragment): 3' long terminal repeat (LTR) from HIV-1
   7440..7620    +  LTR            5' LTR (truncated): truncated 5' long terminal repeat (LTR) from HIV-1
   7682..8270    -  rep_origin     ori: high-copy-number ColE1/pMB1/pBR322/pUC origin of replication
   8441..9301    -  CDS            AmpR: β-lactamase; bla; confers resistance to ampicillin, carbenicillin, and related antibiotics
   9302..9406    -  promoter       AmpR promoter: bla
>Addgene plasmid #83842 | pLL3.7m-mTurquoise2-SLBP(18-126)-IRES-H1-mMaroon1 | analyzer sequence | sequence record 160237
ACTAGTTATTAATAGTAATCAATTACGGGGTCATTAGTTCATAGCCCATATATGGAGTTCCGCGTTACAT
AACTTACGGTAAATGGCCCGCCTGGCTGACCGCCCAACGACCCCCGCCCATTGACGTCAATAATGACGTA
TGTTCCCATAGTAACGCCAATAGGGACTTTCCATTGACGTCAATGGGTGGAGTATTTACGGTAAACTGCC
CACTTGGCAGTACATCAAGTGTATCATATGCCAAGTACGCCCCCTATTGACGTCAATGACGGTAAATGGC
CCGCCTGGCATTATGCCCAGTACATGACCTTATGGGACTTTCCTACTTGGCAGTACATCTACGTATTAGT
CATCGCTATTACCATGGTGATGCGGTTTTGGCAGTACATCAATGGGCGTGGATAGCGGTTTGACTCACGG
GGATTTCCAAGTCTCCACCCCATTGACGTCAATGGGAGTTTGTTTTGGCACCAAAATCAACGGGACTTTC
CAAAATGTCGTAACAACTCCGCCCCATTGACGCAAATGGGCGGTAGGCGTGTACGGTGGGAGGTCTATAT
AAGCAGCGCGTTTTGCCTGTACTGGGTCTCTCTGGTTAGACCAGATCTGAGCCTGGGAGCTCTCTGGCTA
ACTAGGGAACCCACTGCTTAAGCCTCAATAAAGCTTGCCTTGAGTGCTTCAAGTAGTGTGTGCCCGTCTG
TTGTGTGACTCTGGTAACTAGAGATCCCTCAGACCCTTTTAGTCAGTGTGGAAAATCTCTAGCAGTGGCG
CCCGAACAGGGACTTGAAAGCGAAAGGGAAACCAGAGGAGCTCTCTCGACGCAGGACTCGGCTTGCTGAA
GCGCGCACGGCAAGAGGCGAGGGGCGGCGACTGGTGAGTACGCCAAAAATTTTGACTAGCGGAGGCTAGA
AGGAGAGAGATGGGTGCGAGAGCGTCAGTATTAAGCGGGGGAGAATTAGATCGCGATGGGAAAAAATTCG
GTTAAGGCCAGGGGGAAAGAAAAAATATAAATTAAAACATATAGTATGGGCAAGCAGGGAGCTAGAACGA
TTCGCAGTTAATCCTGGCCTGTTAGAAACATCAGAAGGCTGTAGACAAATACTGGGACAGCTACAACCAT
CCCTTCAGACAGGATCAGAAGAACTTAGATCATTATATAATACAGTAGCAACCCTCTATTGTGTGCATCA
AAGGATAGAGATAAAAGACACCAAGGAAGCTTTAGACAAGATAGAGGAAGAGCAAAACAAAAGTAAGACC
ACCGCACAGCAAGCGGCCGGCCGCGCTGATCTTCAGACCTGGAGGAGGAGATATGAGGGACAATTGGAGA
AGTGAATTATATAAATATAAAGTAGTAAAAATTGAACCATTAGGAGTAGCACCCACCAAGGCAAAGAGAA
GAGTGGTGCAGAGAGAAAAAAGAGCAGTGGGAATAGGAGCTTTGTTCCTTGGGTTCTTGGGAGCAGCAGG
AAGCACTATGGGCGCAGCGTCAATGACGCTGACGGTACAGGCCAGACAATTATTGTCTGGTATAGTGCAG
CAGCAGAACAATTTGCTGAGGGCTATTGAGGCGCAACAGCATCTGTTGCAACTCACAGTCTGGGGCATCA
AGCAGCTCCAGGCAAGAATCCTGGCTGTGGAAAGATACCTAAAGGATCAACAGCTCCTGGGGATTTGGGG
TTGCTCTGGAAAACTCATTTGCACCACTGCTGTGCCTTGGAATGCTAGTTGGAGTAATAAATCTCTGGAA
CAGATTTGGAATCACACGACCTGGATGGAGTGGGACAGAGAAATTAACAATTACACAAGCTTAATACACT
CCTTAATTGAAGAATCGCAAAACCAGCAAGAAAAGAATGAACAAGAATTATTGGAATTAGATAAATGGGC
AAGTTTGTGGAATTGGTTTAACATAACAAATTGGCTGTGGTATATAAAATTATTCATAATGATAGTAGGA
GGCTTGGTAGGTTTAAGAATAGTTTTTGCTGTACTTTCTATAGTGAATAGAGTTAGGCAGGGATATTCAC
CATTATCGTTTCAGACCCACCTCCCAACCCCGAGGGGACCCGACAGGCCCGAAGGAATAGAAGAAGAAGG
TGGAGAGAGAGACAGAGACAGATCCATTCGATTAGTGAACGGATCGGCACTGCGTGCGCCAATTCTGCAG
ACAAATGGCAGTATTCATCCACAATTTTAAAAGAAAAGGGGGGATTGGGGGGTACAGTGCAGGGGAAAGA
ATAGTAGACATAATAGCAACAGACATACAAACTAAAGAATTACAAAAACAAATTACAAAAATTCAAAATT
TTCGGGTTTATTACAGGGACAGCAGAGATCCAGTTTGGTTAGTACCGGGCCCGCTCTAGAGATCCGACGC
CGCCATCTCTAGGCCCGCGCCGGCCCCCTCGCACAGACTTGTGGGAGAAGCTCGGCTACTCCCCTGCCCC
GGTTAATTTGCATATAATATTTCCTAGTAACTATAGAGGCTTAATGTGCGATAAAAGACAGATAATCTGT
TCTTTTTAATACTAGCTACATTTTACATGATAGGCTTGGATTTCTATAAGAGATACAAATACTAAATTAT
TATTTTAAAAAACAGCACAAAAGGAAACTCACCCTAACTGTAAAGTAATTGTGTGTTTTGAGACTATAAA
TATCCCTTGGAGAAAAGCCTTGTTAACGCGCGGTGACCCTCGAGGTCGACGGTATCGATAAGCTCGCTTC
ACGAGATTCCAGCAGGTCGAGGGACCTAATAACTTCGTATAGCATACATTATACGAAGTTATATTAAGGG
TTCCAAGCTTAAGCGGCCGCGTGGATAACCGTATTACCGCCATGCATTAGTTATTAATAGTAATCAATTA
CGGGGTCATTAGTTCATAGCCCATATATGGAGTTCCGCGTTACATAACTTACGGTAAATGGCCCGCCTGG
CTGACCGCCCAACGACCCCCGCCCATTGACGTCAATAATGACGTATGTTCCCATAGTAACGCCAATAGGG
ACTTTCCATTGACGTCAATGGGTGGAGTATTTACGGTAAACTGCCCACTTGGCAGTACATCAAGTGTATC
ATATGCCAAGTACGCCCCCTATTGACGTCAATGACGGTAAATGGCCCGCCTGGCATTATGCCCAGTACAT
GACCTTATGGGACTTTCCTACTTGGCAGTACATCTACGTATTAGTCATCGCTATTACCATGGTGATGCGG
TTTTGGCAGTACATCAATGGGCGTGGATAGCGGTTTGACTCACGGGGATTTCCAAGTCTCCACCCCATTG
ACGTCAATGGGAGTTTGTTTTGGCACCAAAATCAACGGGACTTTCCAAAATGTCGTAACAACTCCGCCCC
ATTGACGCAAATGGGCGGTAGGCGTGTACGGTGGGAGGTCTATATAAGCAGAGCTGGTTTAGTGAACCGT
CAGATCCGCTAGCACCAGGTATGGTGAGCAAGGGCGAGGAGCTGTTCACCGGGGTGGTGCCCATCCTGGT
CGAGCTGGACGGCGACGTAAACGGCCACAAGTTCAGCGTGTCCGGCGAGGGCGAGGGCGATGCCACCTAC
GGCAAGCTGACCCTGAAGTTCATCTGCACCACCGGCAAGCTGCCCGTGCCCTGGCCCACCCTCGTGACCA
CCCTGAGCTGGGGCGTGCAGTGCTTCGCCCGCTACCCCGACCACATGAAGCAGCACGACTTCTTCAAGTC
CGCCATGCCCGAAGGCTACGTCCAGGAGCGCACCATCTTCTTCAAGGACGACGGCAACTACAAGACCCGC
GCCGAGGTGAAGTTCGAGGGCGACACCCTGGTGAACCGCATCGAGCTGAAGGGCATCGACTTCAAGGAGG
ACGGCAACATCCTGGGGCACAAGCTGGAGTACAACTACTTCAGCGACAACGTCTATATCACCGCCGACAA
GCAGAAGAACGGCATCAAGGCCAACTTCAAGATCCGCCACAACATCGAGGACGGCGGCGTGCAGCTCGCC
GACCACTACCAGCAGAACACCCCCATCGGCGACGGCCCCGTGCTGCTGCCCGACAACCACTACCTGAGCA
CCCAGTCCAAGCTGAGCAAAGACCCCAACGAGAAGCGCGATCACATGGTCCTGCTGGAGTTCGTGACCGC
CGCCGGGATCACTCTCGGCATGGACGAGCTGTACAAGTACTCAATGTTGCCTTCCCTGGGAGGATACCCA
TCACACTGGCGACCACTCGAGGCCAGCCCGCCGTCCCCCGCGCGATGGAGCCTGGGACGGAAGCGCAGAG
CCGACGGCAGGCGCTGGAGGCCCGAAGACGCCGAGGAGGCAGAGCACCGCGGCGCCGAGCGCAGACCCGA
GAGCTTTACCACTCCTGAAGGCCCTAAACCCCGTTCCAGATGCTCTGACTGGGCAAGTGCAGTTGAAGAA
GATGAAATGAGGACCAGAGTTAACAAAGAAATGGCAAGATATAAAAGGAAACTCCTCATCAATGACTTTG
GAAGAGAGAGAAAATCATCATCAGGAAGTTCTGATTCAAAGGAGTCTATGTCTACTGTGCCGGCTGACGA
TCGAGGATGAAGAAGGATCTTAGCTTAAGGCCCCTCTCCCTCCCCCCCCCCTAACGTTACTGGCCGAAGC
CGCTTGGAATAAGGCCGGTGTGCGTTTGTCTATATGTTATTTTCCACCATATTGCCGTCTTTTGGCAATG
TGAGGGCCCGGAAACCTGGCCCTGTCTTCTTGACGAGCATTCCTAGGGGTCTTTCCCCTCTCGCCAAAGG
AATGCAAGGTCTGTTGAATGTCGTGAAGGAAGCAGTTCCTCTGGAAGCTTCTTGAAGACAAACAACGTCT
GTAGCGACCCTTTGCAGGCAGCGGAACCCCCCACCTGGCGACAGGTGCCTCTGCGGCCAAAAGCCACGTG
TATAAGATACACCTGCAAAGGCGGCACAACCCCAGTGCCACGTTGTGAGTTGGATAGTTGTGGAAAGAGT
CAAATGGCTCTCCTCAAGCGTATTCAACAAGGGGCTGAAGGATGCCCAGAAGGTACCCCATTGTATGGGA
TCTGATCTGGGGCCTCGGTGCACATGCTTTACATGTGTTTAGTCGAGGTTAAAAAACGTCTAGGCCCCCC
GAACCACGGGGACGTGGTTTTCCTTTGAAAAACACGATGATAATGGCCACAGAATTCATGACCGAGAACT
CCACCTCCGCCCCGGCGGCGAAGCCCAAACGGGCCAAGGCTTCCAAGAAGTCCACGGACCACCCCAAGTA
TTCAGACATGATCGTGGCTGCTATCCAGGCAGAGAAGAACCGTGCCGGCTCCTCGCGCCAGTCCATCCAA
AAGTATATCAAGAGCCACTACAAGGTGGGTGAGAACGCCGACTCCCAGATCAAGTTGTCCATCAAGCGCC
TAGTGACCACCGGTGTTCTCAAGCAAACCAAAGGGGTGGGCGCCTCGGGGTCCTTCAGGCTGGCCAAGGG
CGATGAGCCCAAAAGGTCGGTGGCTTTCAAGAAGACCAAGAAGGAAGTCAAGAAAGTGGCCACTCCAAAG
AAGGCAGCCAAGCCCAAGAAGGCTGCCTCCAAAGCCCCAAGCAAGAAACCCAAAGCCACCCCTGTCAAGA
AGGCCAAGAAGAAGCCGGCTGCCACGCCCAAGAAAGCCAAAAAGCCCAAGGTTGTCAAAGTCAAACCAGT
CAAGGCCTCCAAACCCAAGAAGGCCAAAACCGTGAAGCCCAAAGCCAAGTCGAGTGCCAAGAGGGGGAGC
AAGAAGAAGTCCGGACTCAGATCTGGAGGCTCCGGAGGCATGGTGAGCAAGGGCGAGGAGCTGATCAAGG
AGAACATGCACACCAAGCTGTACCTGACAGGCACCGTGAACAACCACTACTTCGAATGCACCGCCGAAGG
GGAGGGCAAGCCCTACGAGGGCACCCAGACCAACAGGATCAAGGTGGTGCGCGGAGGCCCCCTGCCGTTC
GCATTCGACATCCTGGCCCCCTGCTTTATGTACGGGAGCAAGACCTTCATTAACCATCCACCTGACATTC
CCGATTATTTTAAGCAGTCCTTCCCTGAGGGCTTCACATGGGAGAGAACCACCGTTTACGAAGACGGGGG
CACACTCACTGCTACACAGGACACCAGCCTCCAGGACGGCTGCCTGATCTACAACGTCCAAGTCAGAGGG
GAGAACTTCCCATCCAACGGCCCTGTGATGCAGAAGAAAACACTCGGCTGGGAGGCCAGTACCGAGACCC
TGTACCCCGCTGACGGCAGCCTGGAAGGCAGACTGGACTGGGCCCTGAAGCTCGTGGGCGGGGGCCACCT
GCACTGCAGACTGGAAACCACATACAGATCCAAGAAACCCGCAAAGAACCTCAAGATGCCCGGCGTCTAT
TTTATTGACAGGAGACTGGAAAGAATCAAGGAGGCCGACAATGAGACCTACGTCGAGCAGCACGAGGTGG
CTGTGGCCAGATACTGCGACCTCCCTAGCAAACTGGGGCACAAACTTAATTGAGTTTAAACGAATTCGTC
GAGGGACCTAATAACTTCGTATAGCATACATTATACGAAGTTATACATGTTTAAGGGTTCCGGTTCCACT
AGGTACAATTCGATATCAAGCTTATCGATAATCAACCTCTGGATTACAAAATTTGTGAAAGATTGACTGG
TATTCTTAACTATGTTGCTCCTTTTACGCTATGTGGATACGCTGCTTTAATGCCTTTGTATCATGCTATT
GCTTCCCGTATGGCTTTCATTTTCTCCTCCTTGTATAAATCCTGGTTGCTGTCTCTTTATGAGGAGTTGT
GGCCCGTTGTCAGGCAACGTGGCGTGGTGTGCACTGTGTTTGCTGACGCAACCCCCACTGGTTGGGGCAT
TGCCACCACCTGTCAGCTCCTTTCCGGGACTTTCGCTTTCCCCCTCCCTATTGCCACGGCGGAACTCATC
GCCGCCTGCCTTGCCCGCTGCTGGACAGGGGCTCGGCTGTTGGGCACTGACAATTCCGTGGTGTTGTCGG
GGAAATCATCGTCCTTTCCTTGGCTGCTCGCCTGTGTTGCCACCTGGATTCTGCGCGGGACGTCCTTCTG
CTACGTCCCTTCGGCCCTCAATCCAGCGGACCTTCCTTCCCGCGGCCTGCTGCCGGCTCTGCGGCCTCTT
CCGCGTCTTCGCCTTCGCCCTCAGACGAGTCGGATCTCCCTTTGGGCCGCCTCCCCGCATCGATACCGTC
GACCTCGATCGAGACCTAGAAAAACATGGAGCAATCACAAGTAGCAATACAGCAGCTACCAATGCTGATT
GTGCCTGGCTAGAAGCACAAGAGGAGGAGGAGGTGGGTTTTCCAGTCACACCTCAGGTACCTTTAAGACC
AATGACTTACAAGGCAGCTGACGCGTGATTTTAAAAGAAAAGGGGGGACTGGAAGGGCTAATTCACTCCC
ACTGCTTTTTGCCTGTACTGGGTCTCTCTGGTTAGACCAGATCTGAGCCTGGGAGCTCTCTGGCTAACTA
GGGAACCCACTGCTTAAGCCTCAATAAAGCTTGCCTTGAGTGCTTCAAGTAGTGTGTGCCCGTCTGTTGT
GTGACTCTGGTAACTAGAGATCCCTCAGACCCTTTTAGTCAGTGTGGAAAATCTCTAGCAGCATGTGAGC
AAAAGGCCAGCAAAAGGCCAGGAACCGTAAAAAGGCCGCGTTGCTGGCGTTTTTCCATAGGCTCCGCCCC
CCTGACGAGCATCACAAAAATCGACGCTCAAGTCAGAGGTGGCGAAACCCGACAGGACTATAAAGATACC
AGGCGTTTCCCCCTGGAAGCTCCCTCGTGCGCTCTCCTGTTCCGACCCTGCCGCTTACCGGATACCTGTC
CGCCTTTCTCCCTTCGGGAAGCGTGGCGCTTTCTCATAGCTCACGCTGTAGGTATCTCAGTTCGGTGTAG
GTCGTTCGCTCCAAGCTGGGCTGTGTGCACGAACCCCCCGTTCAGCCCGACCGCTGCGCCTTATCCGGTA
ACTATCGTCTTGAGTCCAACCCGGTAAGACACGACTTATCGCCACTGGCAGCAGCCACTGGTAACAGGAT
TAGCAGAGCGAGGTATGTAGGCGGTGCTACAGAGTTCTTGAAGTGGTGGCCTAACTACGGCTACACTAGA
AGAACAGTATTTGGTATCTGCGCTCTGCTGAAGCCAGTTACCTTCGGAAAAAGAGTTGGTAGCTCTTGAT
CCGGCAAACAAACCACCGCTGGTAGCGGTGGTTTTTTTGTTTGCAAGCAGCAGATTACGCGCAGAAAAAA
AGGATCTCAAGAAGATCCTTTGATCTTTTCTACGGGGTCTGACGCTCAGTGGAACGAAAACTCACGTTAA
GGGATTTTGGTCATGAGATTATCAAAAAGGATCTTCACCTAGATCCTTTTAAATTAAAAATGAAGTTTTA
AATCAATCTAAAGTATATATGAGTAAACTTGGTCTGACAGTTACCAATGCTTAATCAGTGAGGCACCTAT
CTCAGCGATCTGTCTATTTCGTTCATCCATAGTTGCCTGACTCCCCGTCGTGTAGATAACTACGATACGG
GAGGGCTTACCATCTGGCCCCAGTGCTGCAATGATACCGCGAGACCCACGCTCACCGGCTCCAGATTTAT
CAGCAATAAACCAGCCAGCCGGAAGGGCCGAGCGCAGAAGTGGTCCTGCAACTTTATCCGCCTCCATCCA
GTCTATTAATTGTTGCCGGGAAGCTAGAGTAAGTAGTTCGCCAGTTAATAGTTTGCGCAACGTTGTTGCC
ATTGCTACAGGCATCGTGGTGTCACGCTCGTCGTTTGGTATGGCTTCATTCAGCTCCGGTTCCCAACGAT
CAAGGCGAGTTACATGATCCCCCATGTTGTGCAAAAAAGCGGTTAGCTCCTTCGGTCCTCCGATCGTTGT
CAGAAGTAAGTTGGCCGCAGTGTTATCACTCATGGTTATGGCAGCACTGCATAATTCTCTTACTGTCATG
CCATCCGTAAGATGCTTTTCTGTGACTGGTGAGTACTCAACCAAGTCATTCTGAGAATAGTGTATGCGGC
GACCGAGTTGCTCTTGCCCGGCGTCAATACGGGATAATACCGCGCCACATAGCAGAACTTTAAAAGTGCT
CATCATTGGAAAACGTTCTTCGGGGCGAAAACTCTCAAGGATCTTACCGCTGTTGAGATCCAGTTCGATG
TAACCCACTCGTGCACCCAACTGATCTTCAGCATCTTTTACTTTCACCAGCGTTTCTGGGTGAGCAAAAA
CAGGAAGGCAAAATGCCGCAAAAAAGGGAATAAGGGCGACACGGAAATGTTGAATACTCATACTCTTCCT
TTTTCAATATTATTGAAGCATTTATCAGGGTTATTGTCTCATGAGCGGATACATATTTGAATGTATTTAG
AAAAATAAACAAATAGGGGTTCCGCGCACATTTCCCCGAAAAGTGCCACCTGAC
