>Addgene plasmid #83842 | pLL3.7m-mTurquoise2-SLBP(18-126)-IRES-H1-mMaroon1 Sequencing Result | analyzer sequence | sequence record 164882
ACCGCATCGAGCTGAAGGGCATCGACTTCAAGGAGGACGGCAACATCCTGGGGCACAAGCTGGAGTACAA
CTACTTCAGCGACAACGTCTATATCACCGCCGACAAGCAGAAGAACGGCATCAAGGCCAACTTCAAGATC
CGCCACAACATCGAGGACGGCGGCGTGCAGCTCGCCGACCACTACCAGCAGAACACCCCCATCGGCGACG
GCCCCGTGCTGCTGCCCGACAACCACTACCTGAGCACCCAGTCCAAGCTGAGCAAAGACCCCAACGAGAA
GCGCGATCACATGGTCCTGCTGGAGTTCGTGACCGCCGCCGGGATCACTCTCGGCATGGACGAGCTGTAC
AAGTACTCAATGTTGCCTTCCCTGGGAGGATACCCATCACACTGGCGACCACTCGAGGCCAGCCCGCCGT
CCCCCGCGCGATGGAGCCTGGGACGGAAGCGCAGAGCCGACGGCAGGCGCTGGAGGCCCGAAGACGCCGA
GGAGGCAGAGCACCGCGGCGCCGAGCGCAGACCCGAGAGCTTTACCACTCCTGAAGGCCCTAAACCCCGT
TCCAGATGCTCTGACTGGGCAAGTGCAGTTGAAGAAGATGAAATGAGGACCAGAGTTAACAAAGAAATGG
CAAGATATAAAAGGAAACTCCTCATCAATGACTTTGGAAGAGAGAGAAAATCATCATCAGGAAGTTCTGA
TTCAAAGGAGTCTATGTCTACTGTGCCGGCTGACGATCGAGGATGAAGAAGGATCTTAGCTTAAGGCCCC
TCTCCCTCCC
