>Addgene plasmid #83842 | pLL3.7m-mTurquoise2-SLBP(18-126)-IRES-H1-mMaroon1 Sequencing Result | analyzer sequence | sequence record 164884
ATCCAGAGGTTGATTATCGATAAGCTTGATATCGAATTGTACCTAGTGGAACCGGAACCCTTAAACATGT
ATAACTTCGTATAATGTATGCTATACGAAGTTATTAGGTCCCTCGACGAATTCGTTTAAACTCAATTAAG
TTTGTGCCCCAGTTTGCTAGGGAGGTCGCAGTATCTGGCCACAGCCACCTCGTGCTGCTCGACGTAGGTC
TCATTGTCGGCCTCCTTGATTCTTTCCAGTCTCCTGTCAATAAAATAGACGCCGGGCATCTTGAGGTTCT
TTGCGGGTTTCTTGGATCTGTATGTGGTTTCCAGTCTGCAGTGCAGGTGGCCCCCGCCCACGAGCTTCAG
GGCCCAGTCCAGTCTGCCTTCCAGGCTGCCGTCAGCGGGGTACAGGGTCTCGGTACTGGCCTCCCAGCCG
AGTGTTTTCTTCTGCATCACAGGGCCGTTGGATGGGAAGTTCTCCCCTCTGACTTGGACGTTGTAGATCA
GGCAGCCGTCCTGGAGGCTGGTGTCCTGTGTAGCAGTGAGTGTGCCCCCGTCTTCGTAAACGGTGGTTCT
CTCCCATGTGAAGCCCTCAGGGAAGGACTGCTTAAAATAATCGGGAATGTCAGGTGGATGGTTAATGAAG
GTCTTGCTCCCGTACATAAAGCAGGGGGCCAGGATGTCGAATGCGAACGGCAGGGGGCCTCCGCGCACCA
CCTTGATCCTGTTGGTCTGGGTGCCCTCGTAGGGCTTGCCCTCCCCTTCGGCGGTGCATTCGAAGTAGTG
GTTGTTCACGGTGCCTGTC
